Addgene plasmid #120619: Smp_162520-Cd4-bio-His
Purpose: Expression of recombinant S. mansoni protein
Depositing lab: Gavin Wright. Depositing organization: Wellcome Sanger Institute. Publication: A library of cell-surface and secreted proteins from Schistosoma mansoni identifies early serological markers of infection. Cécile Crosnier, Anna V. Protasio, Gabriel Rinaldi, Shona Wilson, Matthew Berriman, Gavin J. Wright. bioRXiv 10.1101/593616.
Backbone
  Vector backbone: pTT3
  Backbone manufacturer: Yves Durocher, NRC
  Backbone size w/o insert (bp): 6686
  Vector type: Mammalian Expression
Growth in bacteria
  Bacterial resistance: Ampicillin, 100 μg/mL
  Growth temperature: 37°C
  Growth strain: DH5alpha
  Copy number: High Copy
Gene/Insert
  Gene/Insert name: Smp_162520
  Species: Schistosoma mansoni
  Insert size (bp): 3154
  Entrez Gene: Smp_162520 (a.k.a. Smp_162520)
  Promoter: CMV
  Tag / fusion protein: ratCd4(d3+4)-bio-6His (C terminal on backbone)
  Cloning method: Restriction Enzyme; 5′ cloning site NotI (not destroyed); 3′ cloning site AscI (not destroyed)
Terms and licenses: Academic/Nonprofit Terms; Industry Terms: Not Available to Industry
How to cite: Smp_162520-Cd4-bio-His was a gift from Gavin Wright (Addgene plasmid # 120619 ; http://n2t.net/addgene:120619 ; RRID:Addgene_120619)
