[The description below was written by a language model from this plasmid's Addgene catalogue record and pLannotate feature annotations shown in this document.]
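Description:
Smp_162520-Cd4-bio-His is a mammalian expression plasmid built on the pTT3 backbone for producing a recombinant Schistosoma mansoni protein. It is one member of a library of parasite cell-surface and secreted proteins assembled to look for serological markers of infection. In E. coli it is maintained at high copy through a ColE1/pUC-type origin and selected with ampicillin via the β-lactamase gene. The backbone also carries an Epstein-Barr virus oriP fragment, which supports episomal maintenance in mammalian cells that supply EBNA1 and suits transient expression systems. Short lac and tet promoter, lacI and bla fragments near the bacterial origin appear to be cloning-vector remnants with no role in the expression cassette.

Expression is driven by the human CMV immediate-early enhancer and promoter. This is followed by adenovirus-derived leader and splice sequences and a chimeric intron fragment, which generally improve mRNA processing and yield. The small reverse-strand terminal protein hit in this region most likely reflects that adenoviral sequence rather than a functional gene. A fragment matching a mouse immunoglobulin heavy-chain signal sequence sits just upstream of the insert, consistent with routing the product into the secretory pathway. The roughly 3.2 kb Smp_162520 insert, cloned between retained NotI and AscI sites, is not itself annotated in the feature table, and a very short mVenus-fragment match within it is probably spurious. The insert is fused at its C terminus to rat Cd4 domains 3 and 4, a biotinylation tag ("bio") and a six-histidine tag, and the transcript ends at a rabbit β-globin polyadenylation signal. These tags would allow nickel-affinity purification and, once biotinylated, capture on streptavidin surfaces for antibody or interaction screening.
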