Features (pLannotate 1.2.2; 19 found; start..end, strand, type, name):
      7..386     +  enhancer       CMV enhancer: human cytomegalovirus immediate early enhancer
    388..587     +  promoter       CMV promoter: human cytomegalovirus (CMV) immediate early promoter
    655..693     +  misc_feature   Ad SA (fragment): adenovirus major late transcript splice acceptor (Friedrich and Soriano, 1991)
    726..935     -  CDS            PTP (fragment): TERM_ADE02 - Experimental evidence at protein level: Swiss-Prot protein existence level 1. Protein covalently bound to the viral DNA that acts as a primer for viral genomic replication by DNA strand displacement. Assembles on the viral origin of replication in an initiation complex with viral polymerase, DBP, host NFIA and host POU2F1/OCT1. During initiation, the polymerase covalently couples the first dCTP with Ser- 580 of pTP. The terminal protein stimulates the template activity over 20 fold compared to protein-free templates. Neo-synthesized viral genomes are linked to two preterminal prot
    966..1055    +  intron         chimeric intron (fragment): chimera between introns from adenovirus and immunoglobulin heavy chain genes
   1074..1120    +  CDS            IgH signal sequence (fragment): signal sequence from the mouse immunoglobulin heavy chain variable region
   1523..1541    +  CDS            VN155(I152L) (fragment): improved N-terminal fragment of mVenus for use in bimolecular fluorescence complementation (BiFC) (Kodama and Hu, 2010)
   4338..4913    +  CDS            Cd4 (fragment): CD4_RAT - Experimental evidence at protein level: Swiss-Prot protein existence level 1. Integral membrane glycoprotein that plays an essential role in the immune response and serves multiple functions in responses against both external and internal offenses. In T-cells, functions primarily as a coreceptor for MHC class II molecule:peptide complex. The antigens presented by class II peptides are derived from extracellular proteins while class I peptides are derived from cytosolic proteins. Interacts simultaneously with the T-cell receptor (TCR) and the MHC class II presented by antigen presenti
   5073..5128    +  polyA_signal   β-globin poly(A) signal: rabbit β-globin polyadenylation signal (Gil and Proudfoot, 1987)
   5642..7323    -  rep_origin     oriP (fragment): Epstein-Barr virus oriP replication origin (Yates et al., 2000)
   7450..7554    +  promoter       AmpR promoter: bla
   7555..8415    +  CDS            AmpR: β-lactamase; bla; confers resistance to ampicillin, carbenicillin, and related antibiotics
   8586..9174    +  rep_origin     ori: high-copy-number ColE1/pMB1/pBR322/pUC origin of replication
   9357..9449    +  CDS            lacI (fragment): lac repressor; lacI; The lac repressor binds to the lac operator to inhibit transcription in E. coli. This inhibition can be relieved by adding lactose or isopropyl-β-D-thiogalactopyranoside (IPTG).
   9462..9483    +  protein_bind   CAP binding site: CAP binding activates transcription in the presence of cAMP. E. coli catabolite activator protein
   9498..9528    +  promoter       lac promoter: promoter for the E. coli lac operon
   9536..9552    +  protein_bind   lac operator: The lac repressor binds to the lac operator to inhibit transcription in E. coli. This inhibition can be relieved by adding lactose or isopropyl-β-D-thiogalactopyranoside (IPTG). lac repressor encoded by lacI
   9622..9638    +  promoter       tet promoter (fragment): E. coli promoter for tetracycline efflux protein gene
   9648..9673    -  CDS            bla(M) (fragment): β-lactamase lacking the signal sequence; bla(M); allows cytosolic expression of β-lactamase
>Addgene plasmid #120619 | Smp_162520-Cd4-bio-His | addgene full sequence | sequence record 234210 | Addgene NGS Result
CATGTTGACATTGATTATTGACTAGTTATTAATAGTAATCAATTACGGGGTCATTAGTTCATAGCCCATA
TATGGAGTTCCGCGTTACATAACTTACGGTAAATGGCCCGCCTGGCTGACCGCCCAACGACCCCCGCCCA
TTGACGTCAATAATGACGTATGTTCCCATAGTAACGCCAATAGGGACTTTCCATTGACGTCAATGGGTGG
AGTATTTACGGTAAACTGCCCACTTGGCAGTACATCAAGTGTATCATATGCCAAGTCCGCCCCCTATTGA
CGTCAATGACGGTAAATGGCCCGCCTGGCATTATGCCCAGTACATGACCTTACGGGACTTTCCTACTTGG
CAGTACATCTACGTATTAGTCATCGCTATTACCATGGTGATGCGGTTTTGGCAGTACACCAATGGGCGTG
GATAGCGGTTTGACTCACGGGGATTTCCAAGTCTCCACCCCATTGACGTCAATGGGAGTTTGTTTTGGCA
CCAAAATCAACGGGACTTTCCAAAATGTCGTAATAACCCCGCCCCGTTGACGCAAATGGGCGGTAGGCGT
GTACGGTGGGAGGTCTATATAAGCAGAGCTCGTTTAGTGAACCGTCAGATCCTCACTCTCTTCCGCATCG
CTGTCTGCGAGGGCCAGCTGTTGGGCTCGCGGTTGAGGACAAACTCTTCGCGGTCTTTCCAGTACTCTTG
GATCGGAAACCCGTCGGCCTCCGAACGGTACTCCGCCACCGAGGGACCTGAGCGAGTCCGCATCGACCGG
ATCGGAAAACCTCTCGAGAAAGGCGTCTAACCAGTCACAGTCGCAAGGTAGGCTGAGCACCGTGGCGGGC
GGCAGCGGGTGGCGGTCGGGGTTGTTTCTGGCGGAGGTGCTGCTGATGATGTAATTAAAGTAGGCGGTCT
TGAGACGGCGGATGGTCGAGGTGAGGTGTGGCAGGCTTGAGATCCAGCTGTTGGGGTGAGTACTCCCTCT
CAAAAGCGGGCATTACTTCTGCGCTAAGATTGTCAGTTTCCAAAAACGAGGAGGATTTGATATTCACCTG
GCCCGATCTGGCCATACACTTGAGTGACAATGACATCCACTTTGCCTTTCTCTCCACAGGTGTCCACTCC
CAGGTCCAAGTTTGCCACCATGGAGTTTCAGACCCAGGTACTCATGTCCCTGCTGCTCTGCATGTCTGGT
GCGGCCGCCAATAGCGGCGTGGTGGACGTGATGGAAGATGCCAGACCCGGCACCATCATCATCGACAACC
TGGAACACCGGTTCCCCATCCTGAACAGCGGCGAGTTCAACAGCCACTACTTCGCCATCGGCAACCCCAG
CAGCCCCGGCATCAACCACCTGGAAATCCGGCGGCACAGATTCGACAACAGCGTGCAGCTGGTGGTCAAG
GACGGCCAGAACGGCCCCGACCGCGAGGAACTGTGTGGCGCCAGAGAGACACAGAGCGACAGCCAGATGC
CCTTCTGCGACATCACCCTGATCATCCTGCACGGCAAGCGGCAGGAACCCAGCTACGGCAAGCTGACCCT
GCGGATCCTGGACCGGAACGACAACAGCCCCATCTTCACCAAGCGGGACACCACCGAGCTGCGGATCCCC
GAGAACATCGAGAGCGTGGACATGCTGGGCAGCAGCGCCACCAGCCACAGCCAGATCCTGCACAGCAACA
ACAAGCCCACCAGCGGCAACCCTACCACCCTGGAACTGCCCAAGGCCCACGACATCGACCTGCCCGAGAA
CGGCGTGAAAACCTACCGGCTGACCACCGTGTCCGGCCACGAGATCGACAAGGCCCTGTTCAACCTGATC
GTGAACAACGACAACGAGAACAAGATCGGCAACAGCCTGCCCGTGCCCTTCCTGCGGATCGTGGGCCTGC
TGGACAGAGAGAAGCAGGACGAGTACTGGTTCCATCTGCTGGCCATCGACGGCGGCAATCCCAAGAGAAC
CGGCACCCAGACCATCCACCTGGTGGTCACCGACATCAACGACAACATCCCTAAGTTCCGGAAGCCCATC
TTCCACTTCCCCACCTTCATCACCACCAGCGACCTGTACGGCAACGGCGCCACCCAGGAATTTCTGAAGG
TCCCCGAGACACAGACCCCCGGCACCCCCATCGTGACCATCATTGCCGACGACCCCGACAAGGACCTGAA
CGGCCAGATCACCTACAGACTGAAAGAGAGCCTGAACGGCGACCAGAACGCCATCAGCATGCAGTGGTTC
GACCTGGAAACAAACAACGGCACCGCCATCCTGAAGGTGGCCAAGAAGATGGACGCCGACGACCGGCACG
GCGCCTCTTGGAGCGACCTGAACAGAGAGCACAGCGGCAGACTGATCAAGCTGGTGGTGGAAGCCGTGGA
CGCCGGCAGCCCTAGCCTGACAGGCAGCATCGAGCTGCTGATCCTGGTGGAAAACATCAACGATAACGAG
CCCGTGATCAGCGTGCAGTACACCCAGCCCTTCCAGACCGAGAGCGAGTTCCACAACTCCGTGAAGGGCA
AGATCGTGGGCTGCCTGCAGGAAAACCAGAACGAGCCCCTGACAATCGCCCACCTGACCGTGGAAGATGG
CGACATCATCGAGAGCAACTCCGGCGCCATCTCCAACCTGCTGGAAATCCACTGCGAGACAAACGATACC
CGGTTCCTGCTCGAGAAGGTGTCCAACCTGAACTACGCCGACAGAAGCGACAGCTACGGCCTGAGCACCA
CCCACTTCGACAGCCCCCTGCTGTTCTACAAGATGAGCAGCCTGAAGTCCATCGACCGGGAAGCCGAGCC
CTGGGTGTTCGTGAAAGTGATCTGCGTGGACCAGGTCCAGGTGTCCTACGCCCTGTCCGGCTACCAGAAC
ATCGGAAAGCTGATCCAGAGCAGCCGGCTGACCGGCAGCACCACAGTGTCCATCAAGGTGCTGGACGTGA
ACGATAATATCCCCAAGTTCGCCTCCGGCAACTACCAGTTCAGCGTGTTCGAGACACCCTCTATCGCCGT
GAACCTGATCAAGAACATGTTCGACGACCAGAGCACCGTGGAAATCGGCCGGGTGTCCGTGAACGACCAG
GACGAGGGCGTGAACAGCAAGGTGTCCTATCGGTTCCTGAGCGGCGAGATCGACGCCTTCAAGATCGACG
AGAACACCGGCGTGATCAGAAGAGTGGGCTTCATCGACCGCGAGAAAGTGAACCAGATGGAACTGGTGGT
CGAGGCCAAGGACCACGGCGAGCCTAGCCTGAGCAGCACCACCGTGATCAAAGTGGACGTGCTGGATGTG
AATGACAACCCCCCCTACTGGATCATGAGCAGCCCCAACGACCGGGACAAAGAGATCCGGCGGAGCGGCC
CTGAGGACGGCGTGTACTACTTCAGCCTGAACGAGGACGCCCCCATCGGCAGCATCGTGGGCACCATCAG
CGCCGTGGACACCGACGGAATCGCCGAGTCCGAGATGATCGAGCAGATCATCGAGAAGCAGAACCCCCCC
AAGCTGCAGAAAACAAACTTCGGCAATCTGCTGGGCACCAGCAGCATCACCTACCAGCTGGAAAACGAGG
GCGACGGCAAGATCTTCAGCATCAACAGCAGAAACGGCGACATCCGGCTGAACAAGCACCTGGATAGAGA
GATCCGGGCCCACTACGAGTTCCGGGCCTTTGCCATCGACGACATCCTGAAGTCCGTGAAAACCAGCCAG
AACAACCCCTACCTGATCAACAAGTGGCAGCACCAGTACACCGCCACCGCCACAATCATCATCACAGTGC
TCGATGTCAACGACAATCCCCCTATCTTCGAAACCCCCCTGAATGGCCAGGAATTCCACATCGAGCCCGG
CAGCAGCATGACCACCGCCGGCAGCACACTGTTCACCGCCAAGGCCCATGACCCCGACATCGGCGACAAT
AGCCTCGTGCGGTACAGCCTGGACAACAACGGCTACGGCATCGTGGAAATTGACTCCACCACCGGCGTGT
GTTACTTCCGGGAAACCCTGCAGTACAGCCTGATGAACAAGCTGATCAGCAGCAATCAGTACGCCATCAA
CGGCCGGACCAGCAATCACCTGACCGACAGCAACCTGATCACCAGCGACAATCTGATCACCAACAGAGCC
CACGAGCTGCACAGCTTCAGCCTGTCCCTGACCATTATCGCCCGGGACCTGGGCACCCCCTACTCCCTGA
ACAACACCCGGACCGTGAAGCTCGTGTGGACCACCGAGAGCCAGATGAAGTCCCTGAGCATCAGCAACAA
CGACCTGATCAGCTCCAGCATCTTCGGCAACTTCGAGTTCCTGTCCGACAACCGGATGACCATCAACAAG
CTCATCATCCCTGGCGCGCCGTCGACCTCCATCACGGCCTATAAGAGTGAGGGGGAGTCAGCGGAGTTCT
CCTTCCCACTCAACCTTGGAGAGGAAAGCCTGCAGGGAGAGTTGAGATGGAAGGCAGAGAAGGCTCCTTC
TTCCCAGTCCTGGATCACCTTCTCCCTAAAGAACCAAAAGGTGTCTGTGCAGAAGTCTACTAGCAACCCC
AAGTTCCAGCTGTCCGAAACGCTCCCACTCACCCTTCAGATACCCCAGGTCTCCCTTCAGTTTGCTGGTT
CTGGCAACCTGACCCTGACTCTGGACAGAGGGATACTGTATCAGGAAGTGAACCTGGTGGTGATGAAAGT
GACTCAGCCCGACAGCAACACTTTGACCTGTGAGGTGATGGGACCCACCTCACCCAAGATGAGACTGATC
TTGAAGCAGGAGAATCAGGAGGCCAGGGTCTCCAGGCAGGAGAAAGTGATTCAAGTGCAGGCCCCTGAAG
CAGGGGTGTGGCAATGTCTACTGAGTGAAGGTGAAGAGGTCAAGATGGACTCCAAGATCCAGGTTTTATC
CAAAGGGTTGAATTCCGGCAGCCTGCACCACATCCTGGACGCCCAGAAGATGCTGTGGAACCACAGGGAC
AGGAACCTGCCTCCTCTGGCCCCTCTGGGCCCCCACCACCATCACCACCATTGAGTCTAGACACGTGATT
AATTAAGGATCCCCCGACCTCGACCTCTGGCTAATAAAGGAAATTTATTTTCATTGCAATAGTGTGTTGG
AATTTTTTGTGTCTCTCACTCGGAAGGACATATGGGAGGGCAAATCATTTGGTCGAGATCCCTCGGAGAT
CTCTAGCTAGAGGATCGATCCCCGCCCCGGACGAACTAAACCTGACTACGACATCTCTGCCCCTTCTTCG
CGGGGCAGTGCATGTAATCCCTTCAGTTGGTTGGTACAACTTGCCAACTGGGCCCTGTTCCACATGTGAC
ACGGGGGGGGACCAAACACAAAGGGGTTCTCTGACTGTAGTTGACATCCTTATAAATGGATGTGCACATT
TGCCAACACTGAGTGGCTTTCATCCTGGAGCAGACTTTGCAGTCTGTGGACTGCAACACAACATTGCCTT
TATGTGTAACTCTTGGCTGAAGCTCTTACACCAATGCTGGGGGACATGTACCTCCCAGGGGCCCAGGAAG
ACTACGGGAGGCTACACCAACGTCAATCAGAGGGGCCTGTGTAGCTACCGATAAGCGGACCCTCAAGAGG
GCATTAGCAATAGTGTTTATAAGGCCCCCTTGTTAACCCTAAACGGGTAGCATATGCTTCCCGGGTAGTA
GTATATACTATCCAGACTAACCCTAATTCAATAGCATATGTTACCCAACGGGAAGCATATGCTATCGAAT
TAGGGTTAGTAAAAGGGTCCTAAGGAACAGCGATATCTCCCACCCCATGAGCTGTCACGGTTTTATTTAC
ATGGGGTCAGGATTCCACGAGGGTAGTGAACCATTTTAGTCACAAGGGCAGTGGCTGAAGATCAAGGAGC
GGGCAGTGAACTCTCCTGAATCTTCGCCTGCTTCTTCATTCTCCTTCGTTTAGCTAATAGAATAACTGCT
GAGTTGTGAACAGTAAGGTGTATGTGAGGTGCTCGAAAACAAGGTTTCAGGTGACGCCCCCAGAATAAAA
TTTGGACGGGGGGTTCAGTGGTGGCATTGTGCTATGACACCAATATAACCCTCACAAACCCCTTGGGCAA
TAAATACTAGTGTAGGAATGAAACATTCTGAATATCTTTAACAATAGAAATCCATGGGGTGGGGACAAGC
CGTAAAGACTGGATGTCCATCTCACACGAATTTATGGCTATGGGCAACACATAATCCTAGTGCAATATGA
TACTGGGGTTATTAAGATGTGTCCCAGGCAGGGACCAAGACAGGTGAACCATGTTGTTACACTCTATTTG
TAACAAGGGGAAAGAGAGTGGACGCCGACAGCAGCGGACTCCACTGGTTGTCTCTAACACCCCCGAAAAT
TAAACGGGGCTCCACGCCAATGGGGCCCATAAACAAAGACAAGTGGCCACTCTTTTTTTTGAAATTGTGG
AGTGGGGGCACGCGTCAGCCCCCACACGCCGCCCTGCGGTTTTGGACTGTAAAATAAGGGTGTAATAACT
TGGCTGATTGTAACCCCGCTAACCACTGCGGTCAAACCACTTGCCCACAAAACCACTAATGGCACCCCGG
GGAATACCTGCATAAGTAGGTGGGCGGGCCAAGATAGGGGCGCGATTGCTGCGATCTGGAGGACAAATTA
CACACACTTGCGCCTGAGCGCCAAGCACAGGGTTGTTGGTCCTCATATTCACGAGGTCGCTGAGAGCACG
GTGGGCTAATGTTGCCATGGGTAGCATATACTACCCAAATATCTGGATAGCATATGCTATCCTAATCTAT
ATCTGGGTAGCATAGGCTATCCTAATCTATATCTGGGTAGCATATGCTATCCTAATCTATATCTGGGTAG
TATATGCTATCCTAATTTATATCTGGGTAGCATAGGCTATCCTAATCTATATCTGGGTAGCATATGCTAT
CCTAATCTATATCTGGGTAGTATATGCTATCCTAATCTGTATCCGGGTAGCATATGCTATCCTAATAGAG
ATTAGGGTAGTATATGCTATCCTAATTTATATCTGGGTAGCATATACTACCCAAATATCTGGATAGCATA
TGCTATCCTAATCTATATCTGGGTAGCATATGCTATCCTAATCTATATCTGGGTAGCATAGGCTATCCTA
ATCTATATCTGGGTAGCATATGCTATCCTAATCTATATCTGGGTAGTATATGCTATCCTAATTTATATCT
GGGTAGCATAGGCTATCCTAATCTATATCTGGGTAGCATATGCTATCCTAATCTATATCTGGGTAGTATA
TGCTATCCTAATCTGTATCCGGGTAGCATATGCTATCCTCATGATAAGCTGTCAAACATGAGAATTTTCT
TGAAGACGAAAGGGCCTCGTGATACGCCTATTTTTATAGGTTAATGTCATGATAATAATGGTTTCTTAGA
CGTCAGGTGGCACTTTTCGGGGAAATGTGCGCGGAACCCCTATTTGTTTATTTTTCTAAATACATTCAAA
TATGTATCCGCTCATGAGACAATAACCCTGATAAATGCTTCAATAATATTGAAAAAGGAAGAGTATGAGT
ATTCAACATTTCCGTGTCGCCCTTATTCCCTTTTTTGCGGCATTTTGCCTTCCTGTTTTTGCTCACCCAG
AAACGCTGGTGAAAGTAAAAGATGCTGAAGATCAGTTGGGTGCACGAGTGGGTTACATCGAACTGGATCT
CAACAGCGGTAAGATCCTTGAGAGTTTTCGCCCCGAAGAACGTTTTCCAATGATGAGCACTTTTAAAGTT
CTGCTATGTGGCGCGGTATTATCCCGTGTTGACGCCGGGCAAGAGCAACTCGGTCGCCGCATACACTATT
CTCAGAATGACTTGGTTGAGTACTCACCAGTCACAGAAAAGCATCTTACGGATGGCATGACAGTAAGAGA
ATTATGCAGTGCTGCCATAACCATGAGTGATAACACTGCGGCCAACTTACTTCTGACAACGATCGGAGGA
CCGAAGGAGCTAACCGCTTTTTTGCACAACATGGGGGATCATGTAACTCGCCTTGATCGTTGGGAACCGG
AGCTGAATGAAGCCATACCAAACGACGAGCGTGACACCACGATGCCTGCAGCAATGGCAACAACGTTGCG
CAAACTATTAACTGGCGAACTACTTACTCTAGCTTCCCGGCAACAATTAATAGACTGGATGGAGGCGGAT
AAAGTTGCAGGACCACTTCTGCGCTCGGCCCTTCCGGCTGGCTGGTTTATTGCTGATAAATCTGGAGCCG
GTGAGCGTGGGTCTCGCGGTATCATTGCAGCACTGGGGCCAGATGGTAAGCCCTCCCGTATCGTAGTTAT
CTACACGACGGGGAGTCAGGCAACTATGGATGAACGAAATAGACAGATCGCTGAGATAGGTGCCTCACTG
ATTAAGCATTGGTAACTGTCAGACCAAGTTTACTCATATATACTTTAGATTGATTTAAAACTTCATTTTT
AATTTAAAAGGATCTAGGTGAAGATCCTTTTTGATAATCTCATGACCAAAATCCCTTAACGTGAGTTTTC
GTTCCACTGAGCGTCAGACCCCGTAGAAAAGATCAAAGGATCTTCTTGAGATCCTTTTTTTCTGCGCGTA
ATCTGCTGCTTGCAAACAAAAAAACCACCGCTACCAGCGGTGGTTTGTTTGCCGGATCAAGAGCTACCAA
CTCTTTTTCCGAAGGTAACTGGCTTCAGCAGAGCGCAGATACCAAATACTGTTCTTCTAGTGTAGCCGTA
GTTAGGCCACCACTTCAAGAACTCTGTAGCACCGCCTACATACCTCGCTCTGCTAATCCTGTTACCAGTG
GCTGCTGCCAGTGGCGATAAGTCGTGTCTTACCGGGTTGGACTCAAGACGATAGTTACCGGATAAGGCGC
AGCGGTCGGGCTGAACGGGGGGTTCGTGCACACAGCCCAGCTTGGAGCGAACGACCTACACCGAACTGAG
ATACCTACAGCGTGAGCTATGAGAAAGCGCCACGCTTCCCGAAGGGAGAAAGGCGGACAGGTATCCGGTA
AGCGGCAGGGTCGGAACAGGAGAGCGCACGAGGGAGCTTCCAGGGGGAAACGCCTGGTATCTTTATAGTC
CTGTCGGGTTTCGCCACCTCTGACTTGAGCGTCGATTTTTGTGATGCTCGTCAGGGGGGCGGAGCCTATG
GAAAAACGCCAGCAACGCGGCCTTTTTACGGTTCCTGGCCTTTTGCTGGCCTTTTGCTCACATGTTCTTT
CCTGCGTTATCCCCTGATTCTGTGGATAACCGTATTACCGCCTTTGAGTGAGCTGATACCGCTCGCCGCA
GCCGAACGACCGAGCGCAGCGAGTCAGTGAGCGAGGAAGCGGAAGAGCGCCCAATACGCAAACCGCCTCT
CCCCGCGCGTTGGCCGATTCATTAATGCAGCTGGCACGACAGGTTTCCCGACTGGAAAGCGGGCAGTGAG
CGCAACGCAATTAATGTGAGTTAGCTCACTCATTAGGCACCCCAGGCTTTACACTTTATGCTTCCGGCTC
GTATGTTGTGTGGAATTGTGAGCGGATAACAATTTCACACAGGAAACAGCTATGACCATGATTACGCCAA
GCTCTAGCTAGAGGTCGACCAATTCTCATGTTTGACAGCTTATCATCGCAGATCCGGGCAACGTTGTTGC
CATTGCTGCAGGCGCAGAACTGGTAGGTATGGAAGATCTATACATTGAATCAATATTGGCAATTAGCCAT
ATTAGTCATTGGTTATATAGCATAAATCAATATTGGCTATTGGCCATTGCATACGTTGTATCTATATCAT
AATATGTACATTTATATTGGCTCATGTCCAATATGACCGC
